>Addgene plasmid #200287 | Pum NaV1.4-N1609T | addgene full sequence | sequence record 396338 | Addgene NGS Result
GACGGATCGGGAGATCTCCCGATCCCCTATGGTGCACTCTCAGTACAATCTGCTCTGATGCCGCATAGTT
AAGCCAGTATCTGCTCCCTGCTTGTGTGTTGGAGGTCGCTGAGTAGTGCGCGAGCAAAATTTAAGCTACA
ACAAGGCAAGGCTTGACCGACAATTGCATGAAGAATCTGCTTAGGGTTAGGCGTTTTGCGCTGCTTCGCG
ATGTACGGGCCAGATATACGCGTTGACATTGATTATTGACTAGTTATTAATAGTAATCAATTACGGGGTC
ATTAGTTCATAGCCCATATATGGAGTTCCGCGTTACATAACTTACGGTAAATGGCCCGCCTGGCTGACCG
CCCAACGACCCCCGCCCATTGACGTCAATAATGACGTATGTTCCCATAGTAACGCCAATAGGGACTTTCC
ATTGACGTCAATGGGTGGAGTATTTACGGTAAACTGCCCACTTGGCAGTACATCAAGTGTATCATATGCC
AAGTACGCCCCCTATTGACGTCAATGACGGTAAATGGCCCGCCTGGCATTATGCCCAGTACATGACCTTA
TGGGACTTTCCTACTTGGCAGTACATCTACGTATTAGTCATCGCTATTACCATGGTGATGCGGTTTTGGC
AGTACATCAATGGGCGTGGATAGCGGTTTGACTCACGGGGATTTCCAAGTCTCCACCCCATTGACGTCAA
TGGGAGTTTGTTTTGGCACCAAAATCAACGGGACTTTCCAAAATGTCGTAACAACTCCGCCCCATTGACG
CAAATGGGCGGTAGGCGTGTACGGTGGGAGGTCTATATAAGCAGAGCTCTCTGGCTAACTAGAGAACCCA
CTGCTTACTGGCTTATCGAAATTAATACGACTCACTATAGGGAGACCCAAGCTGGCTAGCGTTTAAACTT
AAGATGGCTGGGCTGCCTCATATCCCCGGACCCGAGAACCTGAGACACTTCACACCCGCTTCACTGGCTG
CTATCGAACAGAGAATGGCCGAGGCCGAGGCCCTGCGGATCAAGAGACAGCAGGTGGAGATCCCAGAGGA
GGAGGAGGTGAAGCCCAGCTCCGATCTGGAGGCCGGCAAGAACCTGCCTCTGATCTACGGCGACCCACCT
CTGGAGCTGATCGGAACCCCTCTGGAGGATCTGGACCCATTCTATAAGGACAAGAAGACCTTCATCGTGC
TGAACAAGGGCAAGAGCATCTTTAGGTTCTCCGCCACCCCAGCCCTGTACATGCTGGGACCTTTCCACCC
AATCCGGAGAGGCGCCATCAAGGTGCTGGTGCACTCCCTGTTTTCTATGTTCATCATGATCACCATCCTG
ACAAACTGCGTGTTTATGACCATGTCTAACCCACCCGCCTGGAGCAAGAATGTGGAGTACGCCTTCACCG
GCATCTATACATTTGAGTCCCTGATCAAGATCCTGTCTCGGGGCTTCTGTATCGACGACTTCACCTTCCT
GCGGGATCCATGGAACTGGCTGGACTTCATGGTCATCAGCATGGCCTACATCACCGAGTTTGTGGACCTG
GGCAATATCTCCGCCCTGAGGACATTTCGCGTGCTGCGGGCCCTGAAGACCATCACAGTGATCCCAGGCC
TGAAGACCATCGTGGGCGCCCTGATCCAGTCTGTGAAGAAGCTGAGCGACGTGATGATCCTGACAGTGTT
CTGCCTGAGCGTGTTTGCCCTGATCGGCCTGCAGCTGTTCATGGGCAACCTGAGGCAGAAGTGCGTGCGG
TGGCCTCCACCCAATGGCACCTTTCTGGAGGATCTGGGCCTGGATAACGACACACTGGTGAATTCCACCT
TTTACGACTTCATGGACGACTTCACCGGCAACTTCACAGGCAACTTCACCGGAAACTTCACATCTAATAG
CACCTTTGATTTCGAGGCCTATATCAACGACGAGGCCAATTACTATTTCCTGGAGGGCGCCCTGGATGCA
CTGCTGTGCGGCAACTCTAGCGACGCCGGCAAGTGCCCAGAGGGATACGAGTGTATGAAGGCCGGCCGGA
ACCCCAATTATGGCTACACATCCTATGATACCTTTTCTTGGGCCTTCCTGGCCCTGTTTAGGCTGATGAC
CCAGGACTACTGGGAGAATCTGTTCCAGCTGACACTGCGCGCAGCAGGCAAGACCTATATGATCTTCTTT
GTGGTGGTCATCTTCCTGGGCAGCTTTTACCTGATCAACCTGATCCTGGCCGTGGTGGCCATGGCCTATG
CCGAGCAGAATGATGCCACCATGCTGGAGGAGCAGCAGAAGGAGGAGGAGTTCCAGCAGCTGCTGGAGCA
GCTGAAGAAGCAGCAGGAGGAGCAGGAGAAGCTGCTGCAGGAGAGAACATCCTCTAGCGACAGCCTGCCA
TCCTCTGTGGCAGGCAAGGGACACGATAGCGACCTGAACTCCGATCAGGACAAGGCCAAGGATTGTAATG
GCCAGGTGGTGCCAAAGATCACACTGCAGAGGTCCCACACCGTGATCGACTTCAACCCCACCCACGAGCC
CGAGAAGCCTGATCTGAACCACCTGACAGTGGGCAATCAGGACGGACCTGGACTGGAGAAGAGGGTGGGA
AGCGCCATCTCCGTGATCTCTAACACCGTGGAGGAGCTGGAGGAGGCCCACCAGAAGTGCCCTCCATGGT
GGTACAAGTTCGCCCACACATTTCTGGTGTGGAATTGCTGTCCTCTGTGGGTGAAGCTGAAGGAGTTCGT
GAAGCTGGTGGTCATGGATCCATTTGTGGACCTGGGCATCACAATCTGTATCGTGCTGAACACCCTGTTC
ATGGCCATGGAGCACTATCCTATGACCGAGGAGTTTGAGAACGTGCTGAGCGTGGGCAATCTGGTGTTCA
CAGGCATCTTTACCGCCGAGATGGTGCTGAAGCTGATCGCCCTGGATCCATATGAGTACTTCCAGCAGGG
CTGGAACATCTTTGACAGCATCATCGTGACCCTGTCCCTGGTGGAGCTGGGACTGGCCAATGTGCAGGGC
CTGTCTGTGCTGAGAAGCTTCAGGCTGCTGCGCGTGTTTAAGCTGGCCAAGTCTTGGCCCACCCTGAACA
TGCTGATCAAGATCATCGGCAACAGCGTGGGCGCCCTGGGCAATCTGACACTGGTGCTGGCCATCATCGT
GTTTATCTTCGCCGTGGTGGGCATGCAGCTGTTCGGCAAGAGCTACATCGAGTGCGTGTGCAAGATCTCC
GTGGATTGCACCCTGCCTCGGTGGCACATGAATGACTTCTTTCACAGCTTCCTGATCGTGTTTAGAATCC
TGTGCGGCGAGTGGATCGAGACCATGTGGGATTGCATGGAGGTGGCCGGCCAGACAATGTGCCTGATCGT
GTTCATGATGGTCATGGTCATCGGCAACCTGGTGGTGCTGAATCTGTTCCTGGCCCTGCTGCTGAGCTCC
TTTAGCGCCGACTCCCTGGCAGCATCCGACGATGACGGCGAGATGAACAATCTGCAGATCGCCATCGGCC
GGATCACCAGAGGCATCGCCTTCGCCAAGGCCACACTGCTGGCCCTGCTGAGGCGCCTGTGGAAGGGCAA
GAAGGTGGCCCCCGAGGAGGAGCAGGATCCTAGCAAGAGGGACTCTAGCGTGCTGAACCACGTGGATACC
GCCCCTGAGCCAAAGTCCGGCTACCTGGACGGCATCACAGGCAAGGAGCACATCTTCATGGATGAGCTGG
ACCACATGAACTTTATCAACAATCCTAATCTGACCGTGCAGGTGCCAATCGCCTCTGAGGAGAGCGACCT
GTATGAGGAGACCTCCACACAGTCTGAGACCGAGGATACCACAAAGAACCCTCTGTCCTCTGACAATGCC
TCCGCCGTGTGCTCTACAGTGGATGACAAGCCACCTGCACCTGAAGAGGAGGAGGTGGCAGAGGTGGCAG
AGGAGTCCAACGAGCCTGAGGAGTGCTTCACCGAGGGCTGCGTGAAGCGGTTCCCATGCCTGTACGTGGA
CATCACATCTGAGAAGGGCAAGATCTGGTGGAATCTGCGGAAGACCTGTTTCAGAATCGTGGAGCACGAC
TGGTTTGAGACATTCATCGTGTTTATGATCCTGCTGAGCTCCGGCGCCCTGGCCTTTGAGGACATCTACA
TCGAGCAGCGGAAGGTGGTGAGAACCATCCTGGAGTACGCCGACAAGGTGTTCAGCTATATCTTTGTGAT
CGAGATGCTGCTGAAGTGGGTGGCCTACGGCTTCAAGGTGTACTTCACCAACGCCTGGTGCTGGCTGGAT
TTCCTGATCGTGGACGTGAGCCTGATCTCCCTGACCGCCAATTGGCTGGGCTACTCTGAGCTGGGCGCCA
TCAAGAGCCTGAGGACACTGCGCGCCCTGCGGCCCCTGAGAGCCCTGAGCAGGTTCGAGGGCATGAGGGT
GGTGGTGAACGCACTGCTGGGAGCAATCCCTTCCATCATGAATGTGCTGCTGGTGTGCCTGATCTTCTGG
CTGATCTTTTCTATCATGGGCGTGAACCTGTTCGCCGGCAAGTACTATCGGTGCGTGAATACCACAACCG
GCGAGCTGTTTGAGATCGATGTGGTGAACAATAAGTCCGACTGTATGGCCCTGCTGCACACCAACGAGGT
GAGATGGGTGAATGTGAAGGTGAACTTCGACAATGTGGGCCTGGGCTACCTGTCTCTGCTGCAGGTGGCC
ACCTTCAAGGGCTGGATGGACATCATGTACGCCGCCGTGGACAGCAGGGAGATCGAGCAGCAGCCCCAGT
ATGAGATCAACCTGTACATGTACATCTATTTCGTGATCTTTATCATCTTCGGCGCCTTCTTTACCCTGAA
TCTGTTCATCGGCGTGATCATCGATAACTTTAATCAGCAGAAGAAGAAGTTCGGCGGCAAGGACATCTTT
ATGACAGAGGAGCAGAAGAAGTACTATAACGCCATGAAGAAGCTGGGCTCCAAGAAGCCCCAGAAGCCCA
TCCCTCGCCCATCTAATAAGTTCCAGGGCAAGGTGTTTGATTTCGTGACAAAGCAGGTGTTTGACATCAC
CATCATGATCCTGATCTGCCTGAACATGGTGACAATGATGGTGGAGACCGATGACCAGAGCGAGCTGAAG
ACCTCCGTGCTGTACAAGATCAATCTGGTGTTCATCGTGATCTTTACAGGCGAGTGCGTGCTGAAGATGT
TCGCCCTGCGGTACTATTACTTTACCGTCGGATGGAACATCTTTGATTTCGTGGTGGTCATCCTGAGCAT
CCTGGGCATCGTGCTGTCTGACATCATCGAGAAGTATTTCGTGAGCCCCACCCTGTTCAGAGTGATCAGG
CTGGCAAGGATCGGAAGAGTGCTGAGGCTGATCAGGGGAGCAAAGGGAATCAGAACACTGCTGTTCGCCC
TGATGATGTCTCTGCCTGCCCTGTTTAACATCGGCCTGCTGCTGTTCCTGGTCATGTTTATCTACTCTAT
CTTCGGCATGAGCAATTTTGGCTATGTGAAGAAGGAGTCCGGCATCGATGACATCTTTAACTTCGAGACC
TTCGGCAATTCTATGATCTGCCTGTTTCAGATCACAACCAGCGCCGGATGGGATGGACTGCTGAACCCAA
TCCTGAATAGCGGCCCACCCGATTGTGACCCAGAGCTGGAGAACCCAGGATCTAGCGTGAAGGGCGACTG
CGGCAATCCCTCCATCGGCATCTTCTTTTTCTGTTCCTACATCATCATCTCTTTCCTGATCGTGGTGACC
ATGTATATCGCCATCATCCTGGAGAACTTCAGCGTGGCCACCGAGGAGTCCTCTGAGCCACTGTGCGAGG
ATGACTTTGAGATGTTCTACGAGACATGGGAGAAGTTCGATCCCGACGCCACACAGTTTATCGCCTATTC
TACCCTGAGCGATTTCGTGGACACACTGCAGGAGCCCCTGAAGATCCCCAAGCCTAACAAGATCAAGCTG
ATCACCATGGACCTGCCTATGGTGGCCGGCGATAAGATCCACTGCCTGGACATCCTGTTCGCCCTGACCA
AGGAGGTGCTGGGCGATAGCGGCGAGATGGACGCCCTGAAGGCCACAATGGAGGAGAAGTTTATGGCCGC
TAATCCCTCCAAGGTGTCTTACGAGCCTATCACAACCACACTGAAGAGGAAGCACGAGGAGGTGTGCGCA
ACCAAGATCCAGAGGGCCTTCCGGCGGTACCTGCTGCGGCGGAGCGTGAAGCAGGCATCCTACATGTATA
GACACTCCCAGGATACCCTGGGAGAGGACGCACCAGAGAAGGAGGGACTGATCGCAACAAAGATGCAGGA
GATCTACGGCAACACCGGCACAGATGTGGAGACCGCACCCGCCCTGGGACTGGAGCCAATCCCCAGCTCC
GAGACACCTCAGGACGCCCCCGAGGAGGCTCAGGCTTGGAATAAGGAGAGGGTGGTGAAAGAGAGTCTGG
TGTAGGATATCCAGCACAGTGGCGGCCGCTCGAGTCTAGAGGGCCCGTTTAAACCCGCTGATCAGCCTCG
ACTGTGCCTTCTAGTTGCCAGCCATCTGTTGTTTGCCCCTCCCCCGTGCCTTCCTTGACCCTGGAAGGTG
CCACTCCCACTGTCCTTTCCTAATAAAATGAGGAAATTGCATCGCATTGTCTGAGTAGGTGTCATTCTAT
TCTGGGGGGTGGGGTGGGGCAGGACAGCAAGGGGGAGGATTGGGAAGACAATAGCAGGCATGCTGGGGAT
GCGGTGGGCTCTATGGCTTCTGAGGCGGAAAGAACCAGCTGGGGCTCTAGGGGGTATCCCC
[124 nt withheld, positions 6782-6905]
C
[91 nt withheld, positions 6907-6997]
A
[49 nt withheld, positions 6999-7047]
CCTTTGACGTTGGAGTCCACGTTCTTT
[37 nt withheld, positions 7075-7111]
ACCCTATCTCGGTCTATTCTTTTGATTTATAAGGGATTTTGCCGATTTCGGCCTATTGGTTAAAAAATGA
GCTGATTTAACAAAAATTTAACGCGAATTAATTCTGTGGAATGTGTGTCAGTTAGGGTGTGGAAAGTCCC
CAGGCTCCCCAGCAGGCAGAAGTATGCAAAGCATGCATCTCAATTAGTCAGCAACCAGGTGTGGAAAGTC
CCCAGGCTCCCCAGCAGGCAGAAGTATGCAAAGCATGCATCTCAATTAGTCAGCAACCATAGTCCCGCCC
CTAACTCCGCCCATCCCGCCCCTAACTCCGCCCAGTTCCGCCCATTCTCCGCCCCATGGCTGACTAATTT
TTTTTATTTATGCAGAGGCCGAGGCCGCCTCTGCCTCTGAGCTATTCCAGAAGTAGTGAGGAGGCTTTTT
TGGAGGCCTAGGCTTTTGCAAAAAGCTCCCGGGAGCTTGTATATCCATTTTCGGATCTGATCAAGAGACA
GGATGAGGATCGTTTCGCATGATTGAACAAGATGGATTGCACGCAGGTTCTCCGGCCGCTTGGGTGGAGA
GGCTATTCGGCTATGACTGGGCACAACAGACAATCGGCTGCTCTGATGCCGCCGTGTTCCGGCTGTCAGC
GCAGGGGCGCCCGGTTCTTTTTGTCAAGACCGACCTGTCCGGTGCCCTGAATGAACTGCAGGACGAGGCA
GCGCGGCTATCGTGGCTGGCCACGACGGGCGTTCCTTGCGCAGCTGTGCTCGACGTTGTCACTGAAGCGG
GAAGGGACTGGCTGCTATTGGGCGAAGTGCCGGGGCAGGATCTCCTGTCATCTCACCTTGCTCCTGCCGA
GAAAGTATCCATCATGGCTGATGCAATGCGGCGGCTGCATACGCTTGATCCGGCTACCTGCCCATTCGAC
CACCAAGCGAAACATCGCATCGAGCGAGCACGTACTCGGATGGAAGCCGGTCTTGTCGATCAGGATGATC
TGGACGAAGAGCATCAGGGGCTCGCGCCAGCCGAACTGTTCGCCAGGCTCAAGGCGCGCATGCCCGACGG
CGAGGATCTCGTCGTGACCCATGGCGATGCCTGCTTGCCGAATATCATGGTGGAAAATGGCCGCTTTTCT
GGATTCATCGACTGTGGCCGGCTGGGTGTGGCGGACCGCTATCAGGACATAGCGTTGGCTACCCGTGATA
TTGCTGAAGAGCTTGGCGGCGAATGGGCTGACCGCTTCCTCGTGCTTTACGGTATCGCCGCTCCCGATTC
GCAGCGCATCGCCTTCTATCGCCTTCTTGACGAGTTCTTCTGAGCGGGACTCTGGGGTTCGAAATGACCG
ACCAAGCGACGCCCAACCTGCCATCACGAGATTTCGATTCCACCGCCGCCTTCTATGAAAGGTTGGGCTT
CGGAATCGTTTTCCGGGACGCCGGCTGGATGATCCTCCAGCGCGGGGATCTCATGCTGGAGTTCTTCGCC
CACCCCAACTTGTTTATTGCAGCTTATAATGGTTACAAATAAAGCAATAGCATCACAAATTTCACAAATA
AAGCATTTTTTTCACTGCATTCTAGTTGTGGTTTGTCCAAACTCATCAATGTATCTTATCATGTCTGTAT
ACCGTCGACCTCTAGCTAGAGCTTGGCGTAATCATGGTCATAGCTGTTTCCTGTGTGAAATTGTTATCCG
CTCACAATTCCACACAACATACGAGCCGGAAGCATAAAGTGTAAAGCCTGGGGTGCCTAATGAGTGAGCT
AACTCACATTAATTGCGTTGCGCTCACTGCCCGCTTTCCAGTCGGGAAACCTGTCGTGCCAGCTGCATTA
ATGAATCGGCCAACGCGCGGGGAGAGGCGGTTTGCGTATTGGGCGCTCTTCCGCTTCCTCGCTCACTGAC
TCGCTGCGCTCGGTCGTTCGGCTGCGGCGAGCGGTATCAGCTCACTCAAAGGCGGTAATACGGTTATCCA
CAGAATCAGGGGATAACGCAGGAAAGAACATGTGAGCAAAAGGCCAGCAAAAGGCCAGGAACCGTAAAAA
GGCCGCGTTGCTGGCGTTTTTCCATAGGCTCCGCCCCCCTGACGAGCATCACAAAAATCGACGCTCAAGT
CAGAGGTGGCGAAACCCGACAGGACTATAAAGATACCAGGCGTTTCCCCCTGGAAGCTCCCTCGTGCGCT
CTCCTGTTCCGACCCTGCCGCTTACCGGATACCTGTCCGCCTTTCTCCCTTCGGGAAGCGTGGCGCTTTC
TCATAGCTCACGCTGTAGGTATCTCAGTTCGGTGTAGGTCGTTCGCTCCAAGCTGGGCTGTGTGCACGAA
CCCCCCGTTCAGCCCGACCGCTGCGCCTTATCCGGTAACTATCGTCTTGAGTCCAACCCGGTAAGACACG
ACTTATCGCCACTGGCAGCAGCCACTGGTAACAGGATTAGCAGAGCGAGGTATGTAGGCGGTGCTACAGA
GTTCTTGAAGTGGTGGCCTAACTACGGCTACACTAGAAGAACAGTATTTGGTATCTGCGCTCTGCTGAAG
CCAGTTACCTTCGGAAAAAGAGTTGGTAGCTCTTGATCCGGCAAACAAACCACCGCTGGTAGCGGTGGTT
TTTTTGTTTGCAAGCAGCAGATTACGCGCAGAAAAAAAGGATCTCAAGAAGATCCTTTGATCTTTTCTAC
GGGGTCTGACGCTCAGTGGAACGAAAACTCACGTTAAGGGATTTTGGTCATGAGATTATCAAAAAGGATC
TTCACCTAGATCCTTTTAAATTAAAAATGAAGTTTTAAATCAATCTAAAGTATATATGAGTAAACTTGGT
CTGACAGTTACCAATGCTTAATCAGTGAGGCACCTATCTCAGCGATCTGTCTATTTCGTTCATCCATAGT
TGCCTGACTCCCCGTCGTGTAGATAACTACGATACGGGAGGGCTTACCATCTGGCCCCAGTGCTGCAATG
ATACCGCGAGACCCACGCTCACCGGCTCCAGATTTATCAGCAATAAACCAGCCAGCCGGAAGGGCCGAGC
GCAGAAGTGGTCCTGCAACTTTATCCGCCTCCATCCAGTCTATTAATTGTTGCCGGGAAGCTAGAGTAAG
TAGTTCGCCAGTTAATAGTTTGCGCAACGTTGTTGCCATTGCTACAGGCATCGTGGTGTCACGCTCGTCG
TTTGGTATGGCTTCATTCAGCTCCGGTTCCCAACGATCAAGGCGAGTTACATGATCCCCCATGTTGTGCA
AAAAAGCGGTTAGCTCCTTCGGTCCTCCGATCGTTGTCAGAAGTAAGTTGGCCGCAGTGTTATCACTCAT
GGTTATGGCAGCACTGCATAATTCTCTTACTGTCATGCCATCCGTAAGATGCTTTTCTGTGACTGGTGAG
TACTCAACCAAGTCATTCTGAGAATAGTGTATGCGGCGACCGAGTTGCTCTTGCCCGGCGTCAATACGGG
ATAATACCGCGCCACATAGCAGAACTTTAAAAGTGCTCATCATTGGAAAACGTTCTTCGGGGCGAAAACT
CTCAAGGATCTTACCGCTGTTGAGATCCAGTTCGATGTAACCCACTCGTGCACCCAACTGATCTTCAGCA
TCTTTTACTTTCACCAGCGTTTCTGGGTGAGCAAAAACAGGAAGGCAAAATGCCGCAAAAAAGGGAATAA
GGGCGACACGGAAATGTTGAATACTCATACTCTTCCTTTTTCAATATTATTGAAGCATTTATCAGGGTTA
TTGTCTCATGAGCGGATACATATTTGAATGTATTTAGAAAAATAAACAAATAGGGGTTCCGCGCACATTT
CCCCGAAAAGTGCCACCTGACGTC
Features (pLannotate 1.2.2; 20 found; start..end, strand, type, name):
     28..80      -  misc_feature   bom (fragment): basis of mobility region from pBR322
    235..614     +  enhancer       CMV enhancer: human cytomegalovirus immediate early enhancer
    615..818     +  promoter       CMV promoter: human cytomegalovirus (CMV) immediate early promoter
    814..847     +  LTR            5' LTR (truncated) (fragment): truncated 5' long terminal repeat (LTR) from HIV-1
    863..881     +  promoter       T7 promoter: promoter for bacteriophage T7 RNA polymerase
    923..6442    +  CDS            Scn4a: SCN4A_RAT - Experimental evidence at protein level: Swiss-Prot protein existence level 1. PPore-forming subunit of a voltage-gated sodium channel complex through which Na(+) ions pass in accordance with their electrochemical gradient (PubMed:2559760, PubMed:16303569, PubMed:28012039). Alternates between resting, activated and inactivated states (PubMed:28012039). Required for normal muscle fiber excitability, normal muscle contraction and relaxation cycles, and constant muscle strength in the presence of fluctuating K(+) levels (By similarity). From Rattus norvegicus (Rat).
   6512..6736    +  polyA_signal   bGH poly(A) signal: bovine growth hormone polyadenylation signal
   6740..6761    +  promoter       SV40 promoter (fragment): SV40 enhancer and early promoter
   6782..7210    +  rep_origin     f1 ori (sequence partly withheld): f1 bacteriophage origin of replication; arrow indicates direction of (+) strand synthesis
   7224..7553    +  promoter       SV40 promoter: SV40 enhancer and early promoter
   7620..8411    +  CDS            neo: KKA2_KLEPN - Also known as kan, nptII. Experimental evidence at protein level: Swiss-Prot protein existence level 1. Resistance to kanamycin, neomycin, paromomycin, ribostamycin, butirosin and gentamicin B. From Klebsiella pneumoniae.
   8435..8593    +  CDS            ble (fragment): BLE_KLEPN - Experimental evidence at protein level: Swiss-Prot protein existence level 1. Binding protein with a strong affinity to the bleomycin family of antibiotics. Binds to CL990; an antimitotic-antibiotic compound. From Klebsiella pneumoniae.
   8588..8709    +  polyA_signal   SV40 poly(A) signal: SV40 polyadenylation signal
   8780..8802    -  protein_bind   lac operator (fragment): The lac repressor binds to the lac operator to inhibit transcription in E. coli. This inhibition can be relieved by adding lactose or isopropyl-β-D-thiogalactopyranoside (IPTG). lac repressor encoded by lacI
   8806..8836    -  promoter       lac promoter: promoter for the E. coli lac operon
   8851..8872    -  protein_bind   CAP binding site: CAP binding activates transcription in the presence of cAMP. E. coli catabolite activator protein
   8885..8977    -  CDS            lacI (fragment): lac repressor; lacI; The lac repressor binds to the lac operator to inhibit transcription in E. coli. This inhibition can be relieved by adding lactose or isopropyl-β-D-thiogalactopyranoside (IPTG).
   9160..9748    -  rep_origin     ori: high-copy-number ColE1/pMB1/pBR322/pUC origin of replication
   9919..10779   -  CDS            AmpR: β-lactamase; bla; confers resistance to ampicillin, carbenicillin, and related antibiotics
  10780..10884   -  promoter       AmpR promoter: bla
