[The description below was written by a language model from this plasmid's Addgene catalogue record and pLannotate feature annotations shown in this document.]
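Description:
Pum NaV1.4-N1609T is a mammalian expression plasmid of about 10.9 kb built on the pcDNA3.1 backbone. It carries the skeletal-muscle-type voltage-gated sodium channel alpha subunit NaV1.4 from the poison bird Pitohui uropygialis meridionalis with the point substitution N1609T. The roughly 5.5 kb open reading frame was cloned between AflII and EcoRV sites. The automated annotation labels it Scn4a by similarity to the rat protein, but the catalogue entry identifies the source species as the pitohui. No epitope tag or fluorescent reporter is annotated.

The coding sequence sits downstream of the human CMV immediate-early enhancer and promoter and is followed by the bovine growth hormone polyadenylation signal, giving strong constitutive expression in transfected mammalian cells. A T7 promoter lies between the CMV promoter and the insert, so capped RNA can be transcribed in vitro for injection. This fits the stated purpose of expression in mammalian cells or oocytes. A separate SV40 early promoter drives the neomycin phosphotransferase gene with an SV40 poly(A) signal, which can be used for G418 selection of stable mammalian lines.

In E. coli the plasmid replicates from a high-copy ColE1/pUC-type origin and is selected with ampicillin through the β-lactamase gene. An f1 origin is also present. The short hits to an HIV-1 LTR, ble, lacI and lac promoter elements are backbone remnants or annotation fragments, not functional payload. The associated publication examines whether toxin resistance in poison birds and frogs arises from sodium channel mutations, so the construct is suited to functional comparison of this mutant channel with the wild type.
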