Addgene plasmid #200287: Pum NaV1.4-N1609T
Purpose: Expression in mammalian cells or oocytes
Depositing lab: Dan Minor. Depositing organization: University of California, San Francisco (UCSF). Publication: Evidence that toxin resistance in poison birds and frogs is not rooted in sodium channel mutations and may rely on "toxin sponge" proteins. Abderemane-Ali F, Rossen ND, Kobiela ME, Craig RA, Garrison CE, Chen Z, Colleran CM, O'Connell LA, Du Bois J, Dumbacher JP, Minor DL. J Gen Physiol. 2021 Sep 6;153(9):e202112872. doi: 10.1085/jgp.202112872. Epub 2021 Aug 5. PubMed 34351379.
Backbone
  Vector backbone: pCDNA3.1
  Vector type: Mammalian Expression
Growth in bacteria
  Bacterial resistance: Ampicillin, 100 μg/mL
  Growth temperature: 37°C
  Growth strain: DH5alpha
  Copy number: High Copy
Gene/Insert
  Gene/Insert name: Pitohui uropygialis meridionalis NaV1.4
  Species: Pitohui uropygialis meridionalis
  Mutation: N1609T
  GenBank ID: MZ545383.1
  Promoter: CMV and T7
  Cloning method: Restriction Enzyme; 5′ cloning site AflII (unknown if destroyed); 3′ cloning site EcoRV (unknown if destroyed)
  Sequencing primers: 5′ CMV forward; 3′ bgh reverse
Terms and licenses: Academic/Nonprofit Terms; Industry Terms: Not Available to Industry
How to cite: Pum NaV1.4-N1609T was a gift from Dan Minor (Addgene plasmid # 200287 ; http://n2t.net/addgene:200287 ; RRID:Addgene_200287)
